Addgene plasmid #73636: pDEST-V2-ORF
Purpose: (Empty Backbone) Gateway™ destination vector encoding N-terminal fusion with Venus fluorescent protein fragment 2 (V2).
Depositing lab: Darren Saunders. Depositing organization: Garvan Institute of Medical Research. Publication: Bimolecular complementation affinity purification (BiCAP) reveals dimer-specific protein interactions for ERBB2 dimers. Croucher DR, Iconomou M, Hastings JF, Kennedy SP, Han JZ, Shearer RF, McKenna J, Wan A, Lau J, Aparicio S, Saunders DN. Sci Signal. 2016 Jul 12;9(436):ra69. doi: 10.1126/scisignal.aaf0793. PubMed 27405979.
Backbone
  Vector backbone: pcDNA3.1
  Backbone manufacturer: Invitrogen
  Backbone size (bp): 6987
  Modifications to backbone: Insertion of Gateway compatible recombination site. Insertion of Venus fluorescent protein fragment (V2) upstream and in frame of Gateway compatible recombination site.
  Vector type: Mammalian Expression
  Promoter: CMV
  Selectable markers: Zeocin
  Tag / fusion protein: Venus fragment 2 (V2) (N terminal on insert)
Growth in bacteria
  Bacterial resistance: Chloramphenicol and Ampicillin, 25 & 100 μg/mL
  Growth temperature: 37°C
  Growth strain: ccdB Survival
  Copy number: High Copy
Gene/Insert
  Cloning method: Restriction Enzyme
  Sequencing primers: 5′ CATGGTCCTGCTGGAGTTCGTG; 3′ TAGAAGGCACAGTCGAGG
Resource information
  A portion of this plasmid was derived from a plasmid made by: Venus fragment was a kind gift from Prof. Stephen Michnick (University of Montreal). Plasmid built by Darren N. Saunders, Adrian Wan and Joseph Lau.
Terms and licenses: Academic/Nonprofit Terms; Industry Terms: Not Available to Industry
How to cite: pDEST-V2-ORF was a gift from Darren Saunders (Addgene plasmid # 73636 ; http://n2t.net/addgene:73636 ; RRID:Addgene_73636)
