[The description below was written by a language model from this plasmid's Addgene catalogue record and pLannotate feature annotations shown in this document.]
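Description:
pDEST-V2-ORF is an empty Gateway destination vector built on the Invitrogen pcDNA3.1 backbone (about 7 kb) for expression in mammalian cells of proteins fused at their N-terminus to Venus fluorescent protein fragment 2 (V2). Transcription is driven by the human CMV immediate-early enhancer and promoter, with a T7 promoter just downstream, and terminated by the bovine growth hormone polyadenylation signal. The V2 coding segment, which the annotation matches to a C-terminal mVenus fragment of the type used for bimolecular fluorescence complementation, sits directly upstream of and in frame with the Gateway cassette. That cassette is flanked by attR1 and attR2 and contains a chloramphenicol acetyltransferase gene and the ccdB toxin gene. An LR recombination with an entry clone replaces the cassette with the open reading frame of interest, and loss of ccdB provides counter-selection against unrecombined vector in ordinary E. coli strains.

In bacteria the unrecombined plasmid is maintained at high copy from a ColE1/pUC-type origin, with ampicillin resistance from the backbone and chloramphenicol resistance from the cassette, and it needs a ccdB-tolerant host. An f1 origin is also present. For selection in mammalian cells, a Zeocin resistance gene (Sh ble) is expressed from the SV40 early promoter with an SV40 polyadenylation signal, and an EM7 promoter allows the same marker to function in E. coli.

The vector was developed for bimolecular complementation affinity purification. In this approach two candidate partners carry complementary Venus fragments, so that Venus is reconstituted only when they associate, which allows specific dimers to be detected and isolated. The complementary-fragment partner vector is not described in this record.
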