Features (pLannotate 1.2.2; 28 found; start..end, strand, type, name):
     36..80      -  misc_feature   bom (fragment): basis of mobility region from pBR322
    235..614     +  enhancer       CMV enhancer: human cytomegalovirus immediate early enhancer
    615..818     +  promoter       CMV promoter: human cytomegalovirus (CMV) immediate early promoter
    814..847     +  LTR            5' LTR (truncated) (fragment): truncated 5' long terminal repeat (LTR) from HIV-1
    863..881     +  promoter       T7 promoter: promoter for bacteriophage T7 RNA polymerase
    991..1231    +  CDS            VC155 (fragment): C-terminal fragment of mVenus for use in bimolecular fluorescence complementation (BiFC) (Kodama and Hu, 2010)
   1256..1380    +  protein_bind   attR1: mutant version of attR; recombination site for the Gateway® LR reaction LR Clonase™
   1405..1435    +  promoter       lac UV5 promoter: E. coli lac promoter with an "up" mutation
   1459..1488    +  promoter       cat promoter (fragment): promoter of the E. coli cat gene encoding chloramphenicol acetyltransferase
   1489..2148    +  CDS            CmR: chloramphenicol acetyltransferase; cat; confers resistance to chloramphenicol
   2327..2485    +  CDS            ccdA (fragment): CCDA_ECO57 - Also known as H, letA. Experimental evidence at protein level: Swiss-Prot protein existence level 1. Antitoxin component of a type II toxin-antitoxin (TA) system which inhibits the post-segregational killing (PSK) of plasmid-free cells, also referred to as a plasmid addiction system. Binds to and blocks the activity of CcdB; will also remove bound CcdB protein from the CcdB-GyrA complex by forming a CcdA-CcdB complex, a process termed rejuvenation. Functions as a transcriptional corepressor for the ccdAB operon, repression also requires CcdB (By similarity). From Escherichia coli
   2490..2792    +  CDS            ccdB: CCDB_ECOLI - Also known as G, letB, letD. Experimental evidence at protein level: Swiss-Prot protein existence level 1. Toxic component of a type II toxin-antitoxin (TA) system, functioning in plasmid maintainence. Responsible for the post- segregational killing (PSK) of plasmid-free cells, also referred to as a plasmid addiction system. Half-life of over 2 hours. Cell killing by CcdB is accompanied by filamentation, defects in chromosome and plasmid segregation, defects in cell division, formation of anucleate cells, decreased DNA synthesis and plasmid loss. Interferes with the activity of DN
   2836..2960    -  protein_bind   attR2: mutant version of attR; recombination site for the Gateway® LR reaction LR Clonase™
   3000..3224    +  polyA_signal   bGH poly(A) signal: bovine growth hormone polyadenylation signal
   3228..3249    +  promoter       SV40 promoter (fragment): SV40 enhancer and early promoter
   3270..3698    +  rep_origin     f1 ori (sequence partly withheld): f1 bacteriophage origin of replication; arrow indicates direction of (+) strand synthesis
   3712..4042    +  promoter       SV40 promoter: SV40 enhancer and early promoter
   4090..4137    +  promoter       EM7 promoter: synthetic bacterial promoter&nbsp
   4156..4530    +  CDS            BleoR: antibiotic-binding protein; Sh ble from Streptoalloteichus hindustanus; confers resistance to bleomycin, phleomycin, and Zeocin™
   4540..4665    +  CDS            ble (fragment): BLE_KLEPN - Experimental evidence at protein level: Swiss-Prot protein existence level 1. Binding protein with a strong affinity to the bleomycin family of antibiotics. Binds to CL990; an antimitotic-antibiotic compound. From Klebsiella pneumoniae.
   4660..4781    +  polyA_signal   SV40 poly(A) signal: SV40 polyadenylation signal
   4854..4870    -  protein_bind   lac operator: The lac repressor binds to the lac operator to inhibit transcription in E. coli. This inhibition can be relieved by adding lactose or isopropyl-β-D-thiogalactopyranoside (IPTG). lac repressor encoded by lacI
   4878..4908    -  promoter       lac promoter: promoter for the E. coli lac operon
   4923..4944    -  protein_bind   CAP binding site: CAP binding activates transcription in the presence of cAMP. E. coli catabolite activator protein
   4957..5049    -  CDS            lacI (fragment): lac repressor; lacI; The lac repressor binds to the lac operator to inhibit transcription in E. coli. This inhibition can be relieved by adding lactose or isopropyl-β-D-thiogalactopyranoside (IPTG).
   5232..5820    -  rep_origin     ori: high-copy-number ColE1/pMB1/pBR322/pUC origin of replication
   5991..6851    -  CDS            AmpR: β-lactamase; bla; confers resistance to ampicillin, carbenicillin, and related antibiotics
   6852..6956    -  promoter       AmpR promoter: bla
>Addgene plasmid #73636 | pDEST-V2-ORF | depositor full sequence | sequence record 150664 | pDEST-V2-ORF sequence 6987 bps
GACGGATCGGGAGATCTCCCGATCCCCTATGGTCGACTCTCAGTACAATCTGCTCTGATGCCGCATAGTT
AAGCCAGTATCTGCTCCCTGCTTGTGTGTTGGAGGTCGCTGAGTAGTGCGCGAGCAAAATTTAAGCTACA
ACAAGGCAAGGCTTGACCGACAATTGCATGAAGAATCTGCTTAGGGTTAGGCGTTTTGCGCTGCTTCGCG
ATGTACGGGCCAGATATACGCGTTGACATTGATTATTGACTAGTTATTAATAGTAATCAATTACGGGGTC
ATTAGTTCATAGCCCATATATGGAGTTCCGCGTTACATAACTTACGGTAAATGGCCCGCCTGGCTGACCG
CCCAACGACCCCCGCCCATTGACGTCAATAATGACGTATGTTCCCATAGTAACGCCAATAGGGACTTTCC
ATTGACGTCAATGGGTGGACTATTTACGGTAAACTGCCCACTTGGCAGTACATCAAGTGTATCATATGCC
AAGTACGCCCCCTATTGACGTCAATGACGGTAAATGGCCCGCCTGGCATTATGCCCAGTACATGACCTTA
TGGGACTTTCCTACTTGGCAGTACATCTACGTATTAGTCATCGCTATTACCATGGTGATGCGGTTTTGGC
AGTACATCAATGGGCGTGGATAGCGGTTTGACTCACGGGGATTTCCAAGTCTCCACCCCATTGACGTCAA
TGGGAGTTTGTTTTGGCACCAAAATCAACGGGACTTTCCAAAATGTCGTAACAACTCCGCCCCATTGACG
CAAATGGGCGGTAGGCGTGTACGGTGGGAGGTCTATATAAGCAGAGCTCTCTGGCTAACTAGAGAACCCA
CTGCTTACTGGCTTATCGAAATTAATACGACTCACTATAGGGAGACCCAAGCTGGCTAGCGTTTAAACTT
AAGCTTGGTACCGAGCTCGGATCCACTAGTCCAGTGTGGTGGAATTCTGCAGATATCCAGCACAGTGGCG
GCCGCACCATGAAGAACGGCATCAAGGCCAACTTCAAGATCCGCCACAACATCGAGGACGGCGGCGTGCA
GCTCGCCGACCACTACCAGCAGAACACCCCCATCGGCGACGGCCCCGTGCTGCTGCCCGACAACCACTAC
CTGAGCTACCAGTCCGCCCTGAGCAAAGACCCCAACGAGAAGCGCGATCACATGGTCCTGCTGGAGTTCG
TGACCGCCGCCGGGATCACTCTCGGCATGGACGAGCTGTACCAAATCGATGGTGGCTCTGGAGGTACAAG
TTTGTACAAAAAAGCTGAACGAGAAACGTAAAATGATATAAATATCAATATATTAAATTAGATTTTGCAT
AAAAAACAGACTACATAATACTGTAAAACACAACATATCCAGTCACTATGGCGGCCGCATTAGGCACCCC
AGGCTTTACACTTTATGCTTCCGGCTCGTATAATGTGTGGATTTTGAGTTAGGATCCGTCGAGATTTTCA
GGAGCTAAGGAAGCTAAAATGGAGAAAAAAATCACTGGATATACCACCGTTGATATATCCCAATGGCATC
GTAAAGAACATTTTGAGGCATTTCAGTCAGTTGCTCAATGTACCTATAACCAGACCGTTCAGCTGGATAT
TACGGCCTTTTTAAAGACCGTAAAGAAAAATAAGCACAAGTTTTATCCGGCCTTTATTCACATTCTTGCC
CGCCTGATGAATGCTCATCCGGAATTCCGTATGGCAATGAAAGACGGTGAGCTGGTGATATGGGATAGTG
TTCACCCTTGTTACACCGTTTTCCATGAGCAAACTGAAACGTTTTCATCGCTCTGGAGTGAATACCACGA
CGATTTCCGGCAGTTTCTACACATATATTCGCAAGATGTGGCGTGTTACGGTGAAAACCTGGCCTATTTC
CCTAAAGGGTTTATTGAGAATATGTTTTTCGTCTCAGCCAATCCCTGGGTGAGTTTCACCAGTTTTGATT
TAAACGTGGCCAATATGGACAACTTCTTCGCCCCCGTTTTCACCATGGGCAAATATTATACGCAAGGCGA
CAAGGTGCTGATGCCGCTGGCGATTCAGGTTCATCATGCCGTCTGTGATGGCTTCCATGTCGGCAGAATG
CTTAATGAATTACAACAGTACTGCGATGAGTGGCAGGGCGGGGCGTAAAGATCTGGATCCGGCTTACTAA
AAGCCAGATAACAGTATGCGTATTTGCGCGCTGATTTTTGCGGTATAAGAATATATACTGATATGTATAC
CCGAAGTATGTCAAAAAGAGGTGTGCTATGAAGCAGCGTATTACAGTGACAGTTGACAGCGACAGCTATC
AGTTGCTCAAGGCATATATGATGTCAATATCTCCGGTCTGGTAAGCACAACCATGCAGAATGAAGCCCGT
CGTCTGCGTGCCGAACGCTGGAAAGCGGAAAATCAGGAAGGGATGGCTGAGGTCGCCCGGTTTATTGAAA
TGAACGGCTCTTTTGCTGACGAGAACAGGGACTGGTGAAATGCAGTTTAAGGTTTACACCTATAAAAGAG
AGAGCCGTTATCGTCTGTTTGTGGATGTACAGAGTGATATTATTGACACGCCCGGGCGACGGATGGTGAT
CCCCCTGGCCAGTGCACGTCTGCTGTCAGATAAAGTCTCCCGTGAACTTTACCCGGTGGTGCATATCGGG
GATGAAAGCTGGCGCATGATGACCACCGATATGGCCAGTGTGCCGGTCTCCGTTATCGGGGAAGAAGTGG
CTGATCTCAGCCACCGCGAAAATGACATCAAAAACGCCATTAACCTGATGTTCTGGGGAATATAAATGTC
AGGCTCCCTTATACACAGCCAGTCTGCAGGTCGACCATAGTGACTGGATATGTTGTGTTTTACAGTATTA
TGTAGTCTGTTTTTTATGCAAAATCTAATTTAATATATTGATATTTATATCATTTTACGTTTCTCGTTCA
GCTTTCTTGTACAAAGTGGTTGTCTAGAGGGCCCGTTTAAACCCGCTGATCAGCCTCGACTGTGCCTTCT
AGTTGCCAGCCATCTGTTGTTTGCCCCTCCCCCGTGCCTTCCTTGACCCTGGAAGGTGCCACTCCCACTG
TCCTTTCCTAATAAAATGAGGAAATTGCATCGCATTGTCTGAGTAGGTGTCATTCTATTCTGGGGGGTGG
GGTGGGGCAGGACAGCAAGGGGGAGGATTGGGAAGACAATAGCAGGCATGCTGGGGATGCGGTGGGCTCT
ATGGCTTCTGAGGCGGAAAGAACCAGCTGGGGCTCTAGGGGGTATCCCC
[124 nt withheld, positions 3270-3393]
C
[91 nt withheld, positions 3395-3485]
A
[49 nt withheld, positions 3487-3535]
CCTTTGACGTTGGAGTCCACGTTCTTT
[37 nt withheld, positions 3563-3599]
ACCCTATCTCGGTCTATTCTTTTGATTTATAAGGGATTTTGCCGATTTCGGCCTATTGGTTAAAAAATGA
GCTGATTTAACAAAAATTTAACGCGAATTAATTCTGTGGAATGTGTGTCAGTTAGGGTGTGGAAAGTCCC
CAGGCTCCCCAGGCAGGCAGAAGTATGCAAAGCATGCATCTCAATTAGTCAGCAACCAGGTGTGGAAAGT
CCCCAGGCTCCCCAGCAGGCAGAAGTATGCAAAGCATGCATCTCAATTAGTCAGCAACCATAGTCCCGCC
CCTAACTCCGCCCATCCCGCCCCTAACTCCGCCCAGTTCCGCCCATTCTCCGCCCCATGGCTGACTAATT
TTTTTTATTTATGCAGAGGCCGAGGCCGCCTCTGCCTCTGAGCTATTCCAGAAGTAGTGAGGAGGCTTTT
TTGGAGGCCTAGGCTTTTGCAAAAAGCTCCCGGGAGCTTGTATATCCATTTTCGGATCTGATCAGCACGT
GTTGACAATTAATCATCGGCATAGTATATCGGCATAGTATAATACGACAAGGTGAGGAACTAAACCATGG
CCAAGTTGACCAGTGCCGTTCCGGTGCTCACCGCGCGCGACGTCGCCGGAGCGGTCGAGTTCTGGACCGA
CCGGCTCGGGTTCTCCCGGGACTTCGTGGAGGACGACTTCGCCGGTGTGGTCCGGGACGACGTGACCCTG
TTCATCAGCGCGGTCCAGGACCAGGTGGTGCCGGACAACACCCTGGCCTGGGTGTGGGTGCGCGGCCTGG
ACGAGCTGTACGCCGAGTGGTCGGAGGTCGTGTCCACGAACTTCCGGGACGCCTCCGGGCCGGCCATGAC
CGAGATCGGCGAGCAGCCGTGGGGGCGGGAGTTCGCCCTGCGCGACCCGGCCGGCAACTGCGTGCACTTC
GTGGCCGAGGAGCAGGACTGACACGTGCTACGAGATTTCGATTCCACCGCCGCCTTCTATGAAAGGTTGG
GCTTCGGAATCGTTTTCCGGGACGCCGGCTGGATGATCCTCCAGCGCGGGGATCTCATGCTGGAGTTCTT
CGCCCACCCCAACTTGTTTATTGCAGCTTATAATGGTTACAAATAAAGCAATAGCATCACAAATTTCACA
AATAAAGCATTTTTTTCACTGCATTCTAGTTGTGGTTTGTCCAAACTCATCAATGTATCTTATCATGTCT
GTATACCGTCGACCTCTAGCTAGAGCTTGGCGTAATCATGGTCATAGCTGTTTCCTGTGTGAAATTGTTA
TCCGCTCACAATTCCACACAACATACGAGCCGGAAGCATAAAGTGTAAAGCCTGGGGTGCCTAATGAGTG
AGCTAACTCACATTAATTGCGTTGCGCTCACTGCCCGCTTTCCAGTCGGGAAACCTGTCGTGCCAGCTGC
ATTAATGAATCGGCCAACGCGCGGGGAGAGGCGGTTTGCGTATTGGGCGCTCTTCCGCTTCCTCGCTCAC
TGACTCGCTGCGCTCGGTCGTTCGGCTGCGGCGAGCGGTATCAGCTCACTCAAAGGCGGTAATACGGTTA
TCCACAGAATCAGGGGATAACGCAGGAAAGAACATGTGAGCAAAAGGCCAGCAAAAGGCCAGGAACCGTA
AAAAGGCCGCGTTGCTGGCGTTTTTCCATAGGCTCCGCCCCCCTGACGAGCATCACAAAAATCGACGCTC
AAGTCAGAGGTGGCGAAACCCGACAGGACTATAAAGATACCAGGCGTTTCCCCCTGGAAGCTCCCTCGTG
CGCTCTCCTGTTCCGACCCTGCCGCTTACCGGATACCTGTCCGCCTTTCTCCCTTCGGGAAGCGTGGCGC
TTTCTCAATGCTCACGCTGTAGGTATCTCAGTTCGGTGTAGGTCGTTCGCTCCAAGCTGGGCTGTGTGCA
CGAACCCCCCGTTCAGCCCGACCGCTGCGCCTTATCCGGTAACTATCGTCTTGAGTCCAACCCGGTAAGA
CACGACTTATCGCCACTGGCAGCAGCCACTGGTAACAGGATTAGCAGAGCGAGGTATGTAGGCGGTGCTA
CAGAGTTCTTGAAGTGGTGGCCTAACTACGGCTACACTAGAAGGACAGTATTTGGTATCTGCGCTCTGCT
GAAGCCAGTTACCTTCGGAAAAAGAGTTGGTAGCTCTTGATCCGGCAAACAAACCACCGCTGGTAGCGGT
GGTTTTTTTGTTTGCAAGCAGCAGATTACGCGCAGAAAAAAAGGATCTCAAGAAGATCCTTTGATCTTTT
CTACGGGGTCTGACGCTCAGTGGAACGAAAACTCACGTTAAGGGATTTTGGTCATGAGATTATCAAAAAG
GATCTTCACCTAGATCCTTTTAAATTAAAAATGAAGTTTTAAATCAATCTAAAGTATATATGAGTAAACT
TGGTCTGACAGTTACCAATGCTTAATCAGTGAGGCACCTATCTCAGCGATCTGTCTATTTCGTTCATCCA
TAGTTGCCTGACTCCCCGTCGTGTAGATAACTACGATACGGGAGGGCTTACCATCTGGCCCCAGTGCTGC
AATGATACCGCGAGACCCACGCTCACCGGCTCCAGATTTATCAGCAATAAACCAGCCAGCCGGAAGGGCC
GAGCGCAGAAGTGGTCCTGCAACTTTATCCGCCTCCATCCAGTCTATTAATTGTTGCCGGGAAGCTAGAG
TAAGTAGTTCGCCAGTTAATAGTTTGCGCAACGTTGTTGCCATTGCTACAGGCATCGTGGTGTCACGCTC
GTCGTTTGGTATGGCTTCATTCAGCTCCGGTTCCCAACGATCAAGGCGAGTTACATGATCCCCCATGTTG
TGCAAAAAAGCGGTTAGCTCCTTCGGTCCTCCGATCGTTGTCAGAAGTAAGTTGGCCGCAGTGTTATCAC
TCATGGTTATGGCAGCACTGCATAATTCTCTTACTGTCATGCCATCCGTAAGATGCTTTTCTGTGACTGG
TGAGTACTCAACCAAGTCATTCTGAGAATAGTGTATGCGGCGACCGAGTTGCTCTTGCCCGGCGTCAATA
CGGGATAATACCGCGCCACATAGCAGAACTTTAAAAGTGCTCATCATTGGAAAACGTTCTTCGGGGCGAA
AACTCTCAAGGATCTTACCGCTGTTGAGATCCAGTTCGATGTAACCCACTCGTGCACCCAACTGATCTTC
AGCATCTTTTACTTTCACCAGCGTTTCTGGGTGAGCAAAAACAGGAAGGCAAAATGCCGCAAAAAAGGGA
ATAAGGGCGACACGGAAATGTTGAATACTCATACTCTTCCTTTTTCAATATTATTGAAGCATTTATCAGG
GTTATTGTCTCATGAGCGGATACATATTTGAATGTATTTAGAAAAATAAACAAATAGGGGTTCCGCGCAC
ATTTCCCCGAAAAGTGCCACCTGACGTC
