>Addgene plasmid #73636 | pDEST-V2-ORF | addgene partial sequence | sequence record 150662 | ccdB-Fwd 5'-GCATGATGACCACCGATATG-3'
TTATCGGGGAAGAAGTGGCTGATCTCAGCCACCGCGAAAATGACATCAAAAACGCCATTAACCTGATGTT
CTGGGGAATATAAATGTCAGGCTCCCTTATACACAGCCAGTCTGCAGGTCGACCATAGTGACTGGATATG
TTGTGTTTTACAGTATTATGTAGTCTGTTTTTTATGCAAAATCTAATTTAATATATTGATATTTATATCA
TTTTACGTTTCTCGTTCAGCTTTCTTGTACAAAGTGGTTGTCTAGAGGGCCCGTTTAAACCCGCTGATCA
GCCTCGACTGTGCCTTCTAGTTGCCAGCCATCTGTTGTTTGCCCCTCCCCCGTGCCTTCCTTGACCCTGG
AAGGTGCCACTCCCACTGTCCTTTCCTAATAAAATGAGGAAATTGCATCGCATTGTCTGAGTAGGTGTCA
TTCTATTCTGGGGGGTGGGGTGGGGCAGGACAGCAAGGGGGAGGATTGGGAAGACAATAGCAGGCATGCT
GGGGATGCGGTGGGCTCTATGGCTTCTGAGGCGGAAAGAACCAGCTGGGGCTCTAGGGGGTATCCCC
[124 nt withheld, positions 558-681]
C
[91 nt withheld, positions 683-773]
A
[49 nt withheld, positions 775-823]
CCTTTGACGTTGGAGTCCACGTTCTTT
[37 nt withheld, positions 851-887]
ACCCTATCTCGGTCTATTCTTTTGATTTATAAGGGATTTTGCCGATTTCGGCCTATTGGTTAAAAAATGA
GCTGATTTAACAAAAATTTAACGCGAATTAATTCTGTGGAATGTGTGTCAGTTAGGGTGTGGAAAGTC
