>Addgene plasmid #73636 | pDEST-V2-ORF | addgene partial sequence | sequence record 150663 | CAT-R 5'-GCAACTGACTGAAATGCCTC-3'
TTGGGATATATCAACGGTGGTATATCCAGTGATTTTTTTCTCCATTTTAGCTTCCTTAGCTCCTGAAAAT
CTCGACGGATCCTAACTCAAAATCCACACATTATACGAGCCGGAAGCATAAAGTGTAAAGCCTGGGGTGC
CTAATGCGGCCGCCATAGTGACTGGATATGTTGTGTTTTACAGTATTATGTAGTCTGTTTTTTATGCAAA
ATCTAATTTAATATATTGATATTTATATCATTTTACGTTTCTCGTTCAGCTTTTTTGTACAAACTTGTAC
CTCCAGAGCCACCATCGATTTGGTACAGCTCGTCCATGCCGAGAGTGATCCCGGCGGCGGTCACGAACTC
CAGCAGGACCATGTGATCGCGCTTCTCGTTGGGGTCTTTGCTCAGGGCGGACTGGTAGCTCAGGTAGTGG
TTGTCGGGCAGCAGCACGGGGCCGTCGCCGATGGGGGTGTTCTGCTGGTAGTGGTCGGCGAGCTGCACGC
CGCCGTCCTCGATGTTGTGGCGGATCTTGAAGTTGGCCTTGATGCCGTTCTTCATGGTGCGGCCGCCACT
GTGCTGGATATCTGCAGAATTCCACCACACTGGACTAGTGGATCCGAGCTCGGTACCAAGCTTAAGTTTA
AACGCTAGCCAGCTTGGGTCTCCCTATAGTGAGTCGTATTAATTTCGATAAGCCAGTAAGCAGTGGGTTC
TCTAGTTAGCCAGAGAGCTCTGCTTATATAGACCTCCCACCGTACACGCCTACCGCCCATTTGCGTCAAT
GGGGCGGAGTTGTTACGACATTTTGGAAAGTCCCGTTGATTTTGGTGCCAAAACAAACTCCCATTGACGT
CAATGGGGTGGAGACTTGGAAATCCCCGTGAGTCAAACCGCTATCCACGCCCATTGATGTACTGCCAAAA
CCGCATCACCATGGTAATAGCGATGACTAATACGTAGATGTACTGCCAAGTAGGAAAGTCCCATAAGGTC
ATGTACTG
